>Addgene plasmid #100726 | FKBP-beta2(616-951)-GFP | depositor full sequence | sequence record 189367 | FKBP-beta2(616-951)-GFP sequence 6100 bps
TAGTTATTAATAGTAATCAATTACGGGGTCATTAGTTCATAGCCCATATATGGAGTTCCGCGTTACATAA
CTTACGGTAAATGGCCCGCCTGGCTGACCGCCCAACGACCCCCGCCCATTGACGTCAATAATGACGTATG
TTCCCATAGTAACGCCAATAGGGACTTTCCATTGACGTCAATGGGTGGAGTATTTACGGTAAACTGCCCA
CTTGGCAGTACATCAAGTGTATCATATGCCAAGTACGCCCCCTATTGACGTCAATGACGGTAAATGGCCC
GCCTGGCATTATGCCCAGTACATGACCTTATGGGACTTTCCTACTTGGCAGTACATCTACGTATTAGTCA
TCGCTATTACCATGGTGATGCGGTTTTGGCAGTACATCAATGGGCGTGGATAGCGGTTTGACTCACGGGG
ATTTCCAAGTCTCCACCCCATTGACGTCAATGGGAGTTTGTTTTGGCACCAAAATCAACGGGACTTTCCA
AAATGTCGTAACAACTCCGCCCCATTGACGCAAATGGGCGGTAGGCGTGTACGGTGGGAGGTCTATATAA
GCAGAGCTGGTTTAGTGAACCGTCAGATCCGCTAGCGCTACCGGACTCAGATCTCGAGAGATCGATGTGA
ATGGGGGCCCTGAACCCGCCAAGAACCTGTACACCATGGGAGTGCAGGTGGAAACCATCTCCCCAGGAGA
CGGGCGCACCTTCCCCAAGCGCGGCCAGACCTGCGTGGTGCACTACACCGGGATGCTTGAAGATGGAAAG
AAATTTGATTCCTCCCGGGACAGAAACAAGCCCTTTAAGTTTATGCTAGGCAAGCAGGAGGTGATCCGAG
GCTGGGAAGAAGGGGTTGCCCAGATGAGTGTGGGTCAGAGAGCCAAACTGACTATATCTCCAGATTATGC
CTATGGTGCCACTGGGCACCCAGGCATCATCCCACCACATGCCACTCTCGTCTTCGATGTGGAGCTTCTA
AAACTGGAACGGTACCGCGGGCCCGGGATCCCCGCCACCATGGAACAGCCTCAGGTTATCCCCTCTCAAG
GTGATCTTCTAGGGGATCTTTTAAACCTTGACCTCGGTCCCCCAGTCAATGTGCCACAGGTGTCCTCCAT
GCAGATGGGAGCAGTGGATCTCCTAGGAGGAGGACTAGATAGTCTGCTTGGCAGTGACCTTGGCGGGGGC
ATTGGAGGAAGTCCGGCAGTGGGACAATCCTTCATCCCATCATCGGTCCCTGCAACCTTTGCTCCTTCAC
CTACACCTGCTGTGGTCAGCAGTGGACTGAATGACCTGTTTGAACTCTCCACAGGGATAGGCATGGCACC
TGGTGGATATGTGGCTCCTAAGGCTGTCTGGCTACCTGCAGTAAAGGCTAAAGGCTTGGAGATTTCCGGA
ACATTTACTCACCGCCAAGGGCACATCTATATGGAAATGAACTTCACCAATAAAGCTCTGCAGCACATGA
CAGATTTTGCAATCCAGTTTAACAAAAATAGCTTTGGTGTCATCCCCAGCACTCCTCTGGCCATCCATAC
ACCACTGATGCCAAACCAGAGCATTGATGTCTCCCTGCCTCTCAATACCTTGGGCCCAGTCATGAAGATG
GAACCTCTGAATAACCTCCAGGTGGCTGTGAAAAACAATATCGATGTCTTCTACTTCAGCTGCCTCATCC
CACTCAATGTGCTTTTTGTAGAAGATGGCAAAATGGAGCGCCAGGTCTTCCTTGCAACATGGAAGGATAT
TCCCAATGAAAATGAACTTCAGTTTCAGATTAAGGAATGTCATTTAAATGCTGACACTGTTTCCAGCAAG
TTGCAAAACAACAATGTTTATACTATTGCCAAGAGGAATGTGGAAGGGCAGGACATGCTGTACCAATCCC
TGAAGCTCACTAATGGCATTTGGATTTTGGCCGAACTACGTATCCAGCCAGGAAACCCCAATTACACGCT
GTCACTGAAGTGTAGAGCTCCTGAAGTCTCTCAATACATCTATCAGGTCTACGACAGCATTTTGAAAAAC
TTACCGGTCGCCACCATGGTGAGCAAGGGCGAGGAGCTGTTCACCGGGGTGGTGCCCATCCTGGTCGAGC
TGGACGGCGACGTAAACGGCCACAAGTTCAGCGTGTCCGGCGAGGGCGAGGGCGATGCCACCTACGGCAA
GCTGACCCTGAAGTTCATCTGCACCACCGGCAAGCTGCCCGTGCCCTGGCCCACCCTCGTGACCACCCTG
ACCTACGGCGTGCAGTGCTTCAGCCGCTACCCCGACCACATGAAGCAGCACGACTTCTTCAAGTCCGCCA
TGCCCGAAGGCTACGTCCAGGAGCGCACCATCTTCTTCAAGGACGACGGCAACTACAAGACCCGCGCCGA
GGTGAAGTTCGAGGGCGACACCCTGGTGAACCGCATCGAGCTGAAGGGCATCGACTTCAAGGAGGACGGC
AACATCCTGGGGCACAAGCTGGAGTACAACTACAACAGCCACAACGTCTATATCATGGCCGACAAGCAGA
AGAACGGCATCAAGGTGAACTTCAAGATCCGCCACAACATCGAGGACGGCAGCGTGCAGCTCGCCGACCA
CTACCAGCAGAACACCCCCATCGGCGACGGCCCCGTGCTGCTGCCCGACAACCACTACCTGAGCACCCAG
TCCGCCCTGAGCAAAGACCCCAACGAGAAGCGCGATCACATGGTCCTGCTGGAGTTCGTGACCGCCGCCG
GGATCACTCTCGGCATGGACGAGCTGTACAAGTAAAGCGGCCGCGACTCTAGATCATAATCAGCCATACC
ACATTTGTAGAGGTTTTACTTGCTTTAAAAAACCTCCCACACCTCCCCCTGAACCTGAAACATAAAATGA
ATGCAATTGTTGTTGTTAACTTGTTTATTGCAGCTTATAATGGTTACAAATAAAGCAATAGCATCACAAA
TTTCACAAATAAAGCATTTTTTTCACTGCATTCTAGTTGTGGTTTGTCCAAACTCATCAATGTATCTTAA
GGCGTAAATTGTAAGCGTTAATATTTTGTTAAAATTCGCGTTAAATTTTTGTTAAATCAGCTCATTTTTT
AACCAATAGGCCGAAATCGGCAAAATCCCTTATAAATCAAAAGAATAGACCGAGATAGGGT
[37 nt withheld, positions 3142-3178]
AAAGAACGTGGACTCCAACGTCAAAGG
[49 nt withheld, positions 3206-3254]
T
[91 nt withheld, positions 3256-3346]
G
[124 nt withheld, positions 3348-3471]
CAGGTGGCACTTTTCGGGGAAATGTGCGCGGAACCCCTATTTGTTTATTTTTCTAAATACATTCAAATAT
GTATCCGCTCATGAGACAATAACCCTGATAAATGCTTCAATAATATTGAAAAAGGAAGAGTCCTGAGGCG
GAAAGAACCAGCTGTGGAATGTGTGTCAGTTAGGGTGTGGAAAGTCCCCAGGCTCCCCAGCAGGCAGAAG
TATGCAAAGCATGCATCTCAATTAGTCAGCAACCAGGTGTGGAAAGTCCCCAGGCTCCCCAGCAGGCAGA
AGTATGCAAAGCATGCATCTCAATTAGTCAGCAACCATAGTCCCGCCCCTAACTCCGCCCATCCCGCCCC
TAACTCCGCCCAGTTCCGCCCATTCTCCGCCCCATGGCTGACTAATTTTTTTTATTTATGCAGAGGCCGA
GGCCGCCTCGGCCTCTGAGCTATTCCAGAAGTAGTGAGGAGGCTTTTTTGGAGGCCTAGGCTTTTGCAAA
GATCGATCAAGAGACAGGATGAGGATCGTTTCGCATGATTGAACAAGATGGATTGCACGCAGGTTCTCCG
GCCGCTTGGGTGGAGAGGCTATTCGGCTATGACTGGGCACAACAGACAATCGGCTGCTCTGATGCCGCCG
TGTTCCGGCTGTCAGCGCAGGGGCGCCCGGTTCTTTTTGTCAAGACCGACCTGTCCGGTGCCCTGAATGA
ACTGCAAGACGAGGCAGCGCGGCTATCGTGGCTGGCCACGACGGGCGTTCCTTGCGCAGCTGTGCTCGAC
GTTGTCACTGAAGCGGGAAGGGACTGGCTGCTATTGGGCGAAGTGCCGGGGCAGGATCTCCTGTCATCTC
ACCTTGCTCCTGCCGAGAAAGTATCCATCATGGCTGATGCAATGCGGCGGCTGCATACGCTTGATCCGGC
TACCTGCCCATTCGACCACCAAGCGAAACATCGCATCGAGCGAGCACGTACTCGGATGGAAGCCGGTCTT
GTCGATCAGGATGATCTGGACGAAGAGCATCAGGGGCTCGCGCCAGCCGAACTGTTCGCCAGGCTCAAGG
CGAGCATGCCCGACGGCGAGGATCTCGTCGTGACCCATGGCGATGCCTGCTTGCCGAATATCATGGTGGA
AAATGGCCGCTTTTCTGGATTCATCGACTGTGGCCGGCTGGGTGTGGCGGACCGCTATCAGGACATAGCG
TTGGCTACCCGTGATATTGCTGAAGAGCTTGGCGGCGAATGGGCTGACCGCTTCCTCGTGCTTTACGGTA
TCGCCGCTCCCGATTCGCAGCGCATCGCCTTCTATCGCCTTCTTGACGAGTTCTTCTGAGCGGGACTCTG
GGGTTCGAAATGACCGACCAAGCGACGCCCAACCTGCCATCACGAGATTTCGATTCCACCGCCGCCTTCT
ATGAAAGGTTGGGCTTCGGAATCGTTTTCCGGGACGCCGGCTGGATGATCCTCCAGCGCGGGGATCTCAT
GCTGGAGTTCTTCGCCCACCCTAGGGGGAGGCTAACTGAAACACGGAAGGAGACAATACCGGAAGGAACC
CGCGCTATGACGGCAATAAAAAGACAGAATAAAACGCACGGTGTTGGGTCGTTTGTTCATAAACGCGGGG
TTCGGTCCCAGGGCTGGCACTCTGTCGATACCCCACCGAGACCCCATTGGGGCCAATACGCCCGCGTTTC
TTCCTTTTCCCCACCCCACCCCCCAAGTTCGGGTGAAGGCCCAGGGCTCGCAGCCAACGTCGGGGCGGCA
GGCCCTGCCATAGCCTCAGGTTACTCATATATACTTTAGATTGATTTAAAACTTCATTTTTAATTTAAAA
GGATCTAGGTGAAGATCCTTTTTGATAATCTCATGACCAAAATCCCTTAACGTGAGTTTTCGTTCCACTG
AGCGTCAGACCCCGTAGAAAAGATCAAAGGATCTTCTTGAGATCCTTTTTTTCTGCGCGTAATCTGCTGC
TTGCAAACAAAAAAACCACCGCTACCAGCGGTGGTTTGTTTGCCGGATCAAGAGCTACCAACTCTTTTTC
CGAAGGTAACTGGCTTCAGCAGAGCGCAGATACCAAATACTGTCCTTCTAGTGTAGCCGTAGTTAGGCCA
CCACTTCAAGAACTCTGTAGCACCGCCTACATACCTCGCTCTGCTAATCCTGTTACCAGTGGCTGCTGCC
AGTGGCGATAAGTCGTGTCTTACCGGGTTGGACTCAAGACGATAGTTACCGGATAAGGCGCAGCGGTCGG
GCTGAACGGGGGGTTCGTGCACACAGCCCAGCTTGGAGCGAACGACCTACACCGAACTGAGATACCTACA
GCGTGAGCTATGAGAAAGCGCCACGCTTCCCGAAGGGAGAAAGGCGGACAGGTATCCGGTAAGCGGCAGG
GTCGGAACAGGAGAGCGCACGAGGGAGCTTCCAGGGGGAAACGCCTGGTATCTTTATAGTCCTGTCGGGT
TTCGCCACCTCTGACTTGAGCGTCGATTTTTGTGATGCTCGTCAGGGGGGCGGAGCCTATGGAAAAACGC
CAGCAACGCGGCCTTTTTACGGTTCCTGGCCTTTTGCTGGCCTTTTGCTCACATGTTCTTTCCTGCGTTA
TCCCCTGATTCTGTGGATAACCGTATTACCGCCATGCAT
Features (pLannotate 1.2.2; 17 found; start..end, strand, type, name):
     61..364     +  enhancer       CMV enhancer: human cytomegalovirus immediate early enhancer
    365..568     +  promoter       CMV promoter: human cytomegalovirus (CMV) immediate early promoter
    591..618     +  misc_feature   MCS (fragment): multiple cloning site
    666..989     +  CDS            FKBP1A: FKB1A_HUMAN - Also known as FKBP1, FKBP12. Experimental evidence at protein level: Swiss-Prot protein existence level 1. Keeps in an inactive conformation TGFBR1, the TGF-beta type I serine/threonine kinase receptor, preventing TGF-beta receptor activation in absence of ligand. Recruits SMAD7 to ACVR1B which prevents the association of SMAD2 and SMAD3 with the activin receptor complex, thereby blocking the activin signal. May modulate the RYR1 calcium channel activity. PPIases accelerate the folding of proteins. It catalyzes the cis-trans isomerization of proline imidic peptide bonds in oligop
    989..1011    +  misc_feature   MCS (fragment): multiple cloning site
   1020..2030    +  CDS            AP2B1 (fragment): AP2B1_BOVIN - Also known as CLAPB1. Experimental evidence at protein level: Swiss-Prot protein existence level 1. Component of the adaptor protein complex 2 (AP-2). Adaptor protein complexes function in protein transport via transport vesicles in different membrane traffic pathways. Adaptor protein complexes are vesicle coat components and appear to be involved in cargo selection and vesicle formation. AP-2 is involved in clathrin-dependent endocytosis in which cargo proteins are incorporated into vesicles surrounded by clathrin (clathrin-coated vesicles, CCVs) which are destined for fusion wi
   2046..2765    +  CDS            EGFP: the original enhanced GFP (Yang et al., 1996) mammalian codon-optimized
   2782..2865    +  CDS            large T antigen (fragment): large T antigen from SV40 (simian virus 40)
   2888..3009    +  polyA_signal   SV40 poly(A) signal: SV40 polyadenylation signal
   3043..3471    -  rep_origin     f1 ori (sequence partly withheld): f1 bacteriophage origin of replication; arrow indicates direction of (+) strand synthesis
   3498..3602    +  promoter       AmpR promoter: bla
   3604..3961    +  promoter       SV40 promoter: SV40 enhancer and early promoter
   3996..4790    +  CDS            NeoR/KanR: aminoglycoside phosphotransferase from Tn5; aph(3')-II (or nptII); confers resistance to neomycin, kanamycin, and G418 (Geneticin®)
   4811..4963    +  CDS            ble (fragment): BLE_KLEPN - Experimental evidence at protein level: Swiss-Prot protein existence level 1. Binding protein with a strong affinity to the bleomycin family of antibiotics. Binds to CL990; an antimitotic-antibiotic compound. From Klebsiella pneumoniae.
   5022..5069    +  polyA_signal   HSV TK poly(A) signal: herpes simplex virus thymidine kinase polyadenylation signal (Cole and Stacy, 1985)
   5160..5176    -  polyA_signal   bGH poly(A) signal (fragment): bovine growth hormone polyadenylation signal
   5398..5986    +  rep_origin     ori: high-copy-number ColE1/pMB1/pBR322/pUC origin of replication
