>Addgene plasmid #100726 | FKBP-beta2(616-951)-GFP | addgene full sequence | sequence record 193570 | Addgene NGS Result
TAGTTATTAATAGTAATCAATTACGGGGTCATTAGTTCATAGCCCATATATGGAGTTCCGCGTTACATAA
CTTACGGTAAATGGCCCGCCTGGCTGACCGCCCAACGACCCCCGCCCATTGACGTCAATAATGACGTATG
TTCCCATAGTAACGCCAATAGGGACTTTCCATTGACGTCAATGGGTGGAGTATTTACGGTAAACTGCCCA
CTTGGCAGTACATCAAGTGTATCATATGCCAAGTACGCCCCCTATTGACGTCAATGACGGTAAATGGCCC
GCCTGGCATTATGCCCAGTACATGACCTTATGGGACTTTCCTACTTGGCAGTACATCTACGTATTAGTCA
TCGCTATTACCATGGTGATGCGGTTTTGGCAGTACATCAATGGGCGTGGATAGCGGTTTGACTCACGGGG
ATTTCCAAGTCTCCACCCCATTGACGTCAATGGGAGTTTGTTTTGGCACCAAAATCAACGGGACTTTCCA
AAATGTCGTAACAACTCCGCCCCATTGACGCAAATGGGCGGTAGGCGTGTACGGTGGGAGGTCTATATAA
GCAGAGCTGGTTTAGTGAACCGTCAGATCCGCTAGCGCTACCGGACTCAGATCTCGAGAGATCGATGTGA
ATGGGGGCCCTGAACCCGCCAAGAACCTGTACACCATGGGAGTGCAGGTGGAAACCATCTCCCCAGGAGA
CGGGCGCACCTTCCCCAAGCGCGGCCAGACCTGCGTGGTGCACTACACCGGGATGCTTGAAGATGGAAAG
AAATTTGATTCCTCCCGGGACAGAAACAAGCCCTTTAAGTTTATGCTAGGCAAGCAGGAGGTGATCCGAG
GCTGGGAAGAAGGGGTTGCCCAGATGAGTGTGGGTCAGAGAGCCAAACTGACTATATCTCCAGATTATGC
CTATGGTGCCACTGGGCACCCAGGCATCATCCCACCACATGCCACTCTCGTCTTCGATGTGGAGCTTCTA
AAACTGGAACGGTACCGCGGGCCCGGGATCCCCGCCACCATGGAACAGCCTCAGGTTATCCCCTCTCAAG
GTGATCTTCTAGGGGATCTTTTAAACCTTGACCTCGGTCCCCCAGTCAATGTGCCACAGGTGTCCTCCAT
GCAGATGGGAGCAGTGGATCTCCTAGGAGGAGGACTAGATAGTCTGCTTGGCAGTGACCTTGGCGGGGGC
ATTGGAGGAAGTCCGGCAGTGGGACAATCCTTCATCCCATCATCGGTCCCTGCAACCTTTGCTCCTTCAC
CTACACCTGCTGTGGTCAGCAGTGGACTGAATGACCTGTTTGAACTCTCCACAGGGATAGGCATGGCACC
TGGTGGATATGTGGCTCCTAAGGCTGTCTGGCTACCTGCAGTAAAGGCTAAAGGCTTGGAGATTTCCGGA
ACATTTACTCACCGCCAAGGGCACATCTATATGGAAATGAACTTCACCAATAAAGCTCTGCAGCACATGA
CAGATTTTGCAATCCAGTTTAACAAAAATAGCTTTGGTGTCATCCCCAGCACTCCTCTGGCCATCCATAC
ACCACTGATGCCAAACCAGAGCATTGATGTCTCCCTGCCTCTCAATACCTTGGGCCCAGTCATGAAGATG
GAACCTCTGAATAACCTCCAGGTGGCTGTGAAAAACAATATCGATGTCTTCTACTTCAGCTGCCTCATCC
CACTCAATGTGCTTTTTGTAGAAGATGGCAAAATGGAGCGCCAGGTCTTCCTTGCAACATGGAAGGATAT
TCCCAATGAAAATGAACTTCAGTTTCAGATTAAGGAATGTCATTTAAATGCTGACACTGTTTCCAGCAAG
TTGCAAAACAACAATGTTTATACTATTGCCAAGAGGAATGTGGAAGGGCAGGACATGCTGTACCAATCCC
TGAAGCTCACTAATGGCATTTGGATTTTGGCCGAACTACGTATCCAGCCAGGAAACCCCAATTACACGCT
GTCACTGAAGTGTAGAGCTCCTGAAGTCTCTCAATACATCTATCAGGTCTACGACAGCATTTTGAAAAAC
TTACCGGTCGCCACCATGGTGAGCAAGGGCGAGGAGCTGTTCACCGGGGTGGTGCCCATCCTGGTCGAGC
TGGACGGCGACGTAAACGGCCACAAGTTCAGCGTGTCCGGCGAGGGCGAGGGCGATGCCACCTACGGCAA
GCTGACCCTGAAGTTCATCTGCACCACCGGCAAGCTGCCCGTGCCCTGGCCCACCCTCGTGACCACCCTG
ACCTACGGCGTGCAGTGCTTCAGCCGCTACCCCGACCACATGAAGCAGCACGACTTCTTCAAGTCCGCCA
TGCCCGAAGGCTACGTCCAGGAGCGCACCATCTTCTTCAAGGACGACGGCAACTACAAGACCCGCGCCGA
GGTGAAGTTCGAGGGCGACACCCTGGTGAACCGCATCGAGCTGAAGGGCATCGACTTCAAGGAGGACGGC
AACATCCTGGGGCACAAGCTGGAGTACAACTACAACAGCCACAACGTCTATATCATGGCCGACAAGCAGA
AGAACGGCATCAAGGTGAACTTCAAGATCCGCCACAACATCGAGGACGGCAGCGTGCAGCTCGCCGACCA
CTACCAGCAGAACACCCCCATCGGCGACGGCCCCGTGCTGCTGCCCGACAACCACTACCTGAGCACCCAG
TCCGCCCTGAGCAAAGACCCCAACGAGAAGCGCGATCACATGGTCCTGCTGGAGTTCGTGACCGCCGCCG
GGATCACTCTCGGCATGGACGAGCTGTACAAGTAAAGCGGCCGCGACTCTAGATCATAATCAGCCATACC
ACATTTGTAGAGGTTTTACTTGCTTTAAAAAACCTCCCACACCTCCCCCTGAACCTGAAACATAAAATGA
ATGCAATTGTTGTTGTTAACTTGTTTATTGCAGCTTATAATGGTTACAAATAAAGCAATAGCATCACAAA
TTTCACAAATAAAGCATTTTTTTCACTGCATTCTAGTTGTGGTTTGTCCAAACTCATCAATGTATCTTAA
GGCGTAAATTGTAAGCGTTAATATTTTGTTAAAATTCGCGTTAAATTTTTGTTAAATCAGCTCATTTTTT
AACCAATAGGCCGAAATCGGCAAAATCCCTTATAAATCAAAAGAATAGACCGAGATAGGGT
[37 nt withheld, positions 3142-3178]
AAAGAACGTGGACTCCAACGTCAAAGG
[49 nt withheld, positions 3206-3254]
T
[91 nt withheld, positions 3256-3346]
G
[124 nt withheld, positions 3348-3471]
CAGGTGGCACTTTTCGGGGAAATGTGCGCGGAACCCCTATTTGTTTATTTTTCTAAATACATTCAAATAT
GTATCCGCTCATGAGACAATAACCCTGATAAATGCTTCAATAATATTGAAAAAGGAAGAGTCCTGAGGCG
GAAAGAACCAGCTGTGGAATGTGTGTCAGTTAGGGTGTGGAAAGTCCCCAGGCTCCCCAGCAGGCAGAAG
TATGCAAAGCATGCATCTCAATTAGTCAGCAACCAGGTGTGGAAAGTCCCCAGGCTCCCCAGCAGGCAGA
AGTATGCAAAGCATGCATCTCAATTAGTCAGCAACCATAGTCCCGCCCCTAACTCCGCCCATCCCGCCCC
TAACTCCGCCCAGTTCCGCCCATTCTCCGCCCCATGGCTGACTAATTTTTTTTATTTATGCAGAGGCCGA
GGCCGCCTCGGCCTCTGAGCTATTCCAGAAGTAGTGAGGAGGCTTTTTTGGAGGCCTAGGCTTTTGCAAA
GATCGATCAAGAGACAGGATGAGGATCGTTTCGCATGATTGAACAAGATGGATTGCACGCAGGTTCTCCG
GCCGCTTGGGTGGAGAGGCTATTCGGCTATGACTGGGCACAACAGACAATCGGCTGCTCTGATGCCGCCG
TGTTCCGGCTGTCAGCGCAGGGGCGCCCGGTTCTTTTTGTCAAGACCGACCTGTCCGGTGCCCTGAATGA
ACTGCAAGACGAGGCAGCGCGGCTATCGTGGCTGGCCACGACGGGCGTTCCTTGCGCAGCTGTGCTCGAC
GTTGTCACTGAAGCGGGAAGGGACTGGCTGCTATTGGGCGAAGTGCCGGGGCAGGATCTCCTGTCATCTC
ACCTTGCTCCTGCCGAGAAAGTATCCATCATGGCTGATGCAATGCGGCGGCTGCATACGCTTGATCCGGC
TACCTGCCCATTCGACCACCAAGCGAAACATCGCATCGAGCGAGCACGTACTCGGATGGAAGCCGGTCTT
GTCGATCAGGATGATCTGGACGAAGAGCATCAGGGGCTCGCGCCAGCCGAACTGTTCGCCAGGCTCAAGG
CGAGCATGCCCGACGGCGAGGATCTCGTCGTGACCCATGGCGATGCCTGCTTGCCGAATATCATGGTGGA
AAATGGCCGCTTTTCTGGATTCATCGACTGTGGCCGGCTGGGTGTGGCGGACCGCTATCAGGACATAGCG
TTGGCTACCCGTGATATTGCTGAAGAGCTTGGCGGCGAATGGGCTGACCGCTTCCTCGTGCTTTACGGTA
TCGCCGCTCCCGATTCGCAGCGCATCGCCTTCTATCGCCTTCTTGACGAGTTCTTCTGAGCGGGACTCTG
GGGTTCGAAATGACCGACCAAGCGACGCCCAACCTGCCATCACGAGATTTCGATTCCACCGCCGCCTTCT
ATGAAAGGTTGGGCTTCGGAATCGTTTTCCGGGACGCCGGCTGGATGATCCTCCAGCGCGGGGATCTCAT
GCTGGAGTTCTTCGCCCACCCTAGGGGGAGGCTAACTGAAACACGGAAGGAGACAATACCGGAAGGAACC
CGCGCTATGACGGCAATAAAAAGACAGAATAAAACGCACGGTGTTGGGTCGTTTGTTCATAAACGCGGGG
TTCGGTCCCAGGGCTGGCACTCTGTCGATACCCCACCGAGACCCCATTGGGGCCAATACGCCCGCGTTTC
TTCCTTTTCCCCACCCCACCCCCCAAGTTCGGGTGAAGGCCCAGGGCTCGCAGCCAACGTCGGGGCGGCA
GGCCCTGCCATAGCCTCAGGTTACTCATATATACTTTAGATTGATTTAAAACTTCATTTTTAATTTAAAA
GGATCTAGGTGAAGATCCTTTTTGATAATCTCATGACCAAAATCCCTTAACGTGAGTTTTCGTTCCACTG
AGCGTCAGACCCCGTAGAAAAGATCAAAGGATCTTCTTGAGATCCTTTTTTTCTGCGCGTAATCTGCTGC
TTGCAAACAAAAAAACCACCGCTACCAGCGGTGGTTTGTTTGCCGGATCAAGAGCTACCAACTCTTTTTC
CGAAGGTAACTGGCTTCAGCAGAGCGCAGATACCAAATACTGTTCTTCTAGTGTAGCCGTAGTTAGGCCA
CCACTTCAAGAACTCTGTAGCACCGCCTACATACCTCGCTCTGCTAATCCTGTTACCAGTGGCTGCTGCC
AGTGGCGATAAGTCGTGTCTTACCGGGTTGGACTCAAGACGATAGTTACCGGATAAGGCGCAGCGGTCGG
GCTGAACGGGGGGTTCGTGCACACAGCCCAGCTTGGAGCGAACGACCTACACCGAACTGAGATACCTACA
GCGTGAGCTATGAGAAAGCGCCACGCTTCCCGAAGGGAGAAAGGCGGACAGGTATCCGGTAAGCGGCAGG
GTCGGAACAGGAGAGCGCACGAGGGAGCTTCCAGGGGGAAACGCCTGGTATCTTTATAGTCCTGTCGGGT
TTCGCCACCTCTGACTTGAGCGTCGATTTTTGTGATGCTCGTCAGGGGGGCGGAGCCTATGGAAAAACGC
CAGCAACGCGGCCTTTTTACGGTTCCTGGCCTTTTGCTGGCCTTTTGCTCACATGTTCTTTCCTGCGTTA
TCCCCTGATTCTGTGGATAACCGTATTACCGCCATGCAT
Features (pLannotate 1.2.2; 17 found; start..end, strand, type, name):
     61..364     +  enhancer       CMV enhancer: human cytomegalovirus immediate early enhancer
    365..568     +  promoter       CMV promoter: human cytomegalovirus (CMV) immediate early promoter
    591..618     +  misc_feature   MCS (fragment): multiple cloning site
    666..989     +  CDS            FKBP1A: FKB1A_HUMAN - Also known as FKBP1, FKBP12. Experimental evidence at protein level: Swiss-Prot protein existence level 1. Keeps in an inactive conformation TGFBR1, the TGF-beta type I serine/threonine kinase receptor, preventing TGF-beta receptor activation in absence of ligand. Recruits SMAD7 to ACVR1B which prevents the association of SMAD2 and SMAD3 with the activin receptor complex, thereby blocking the activin signal. May modulate the RYR1 calcium channel activity. PPIases accelerate the folding of proteins. It catalyzes the cis-trans isomerization of proline imidic peptide bonds in oligop
    989..1011    +  misc_feature   MCS (fragment): multiple cloning site
   1020..2030    +  CDS            AP2B1 (fragment): AP2B1_BOVIN - Also known as CLAPB1. Experimental evidence at protein level: Swiss-Prot protein existence level 1. Component of the adaptor protein complex 2 (AP-2). Adaptor protein complexes function in protein transport via transport vesicles in different membrane traffic pathways. Adaptor protein complexes are vesicle coat components and appear to be involved in cargo selection and vesicle formation. AP-2 is involved in clathrin-dependent endocytosis in which cargo proteins are incorporated into vesicles surrounded by clathrin (clathrin-coated vesicles, CCVs) which are destined for fusion wi
   2046..2765    +  CDS            EGFP: the original enhanced GFP (Yang et al., 1996) mammalian codon-optimized
   2782..2865    +  CDS            large T antigen (fragment): large T antigen from SV40 (simian virus 40)
   2888..3009    +  polyA_signal   SV40 poly(A) signal: SV40 polyadenylation signal
   3043..3471    -  rep_origin     f1 ori (sequence partly withheld): f1 bacteriophage origin of replication; arrow indicates direction of (+) strand synthesis
   3498..3602    +  promoter       AmpR promoter: bla
   3604..3961    +  promoter       SV40 promoter: SV40 enhancer and early promoter
   3996..4790    +  CDS            NeoR/KanR: aminoglycoside phosphotransferase from Tn5; aph(3')-II (or nptII); confers resistance to neomycin, kanamycin, and G418 (Geneticin®)
   4811..4963    +  CDS            ble (fragment): BLE_KLEPN - Experimental evidence at protein level: Swiss-Prot protein existence level 1. Binding protein with a strong affinity to the bleomycin family of antibiotics. Binds to CL990; an antimitotic-antibiotic compound. From Klebsiella pneumoniae.
   5022..5069    +  polyA_signal   HSV TK poly(A) signal: herpes simplex virus thymidine kinase polyadenylation signal (Cole and Stacy, 1985)
   5160..5176    -  polyA_signal   bGH poly(A) signal (fragment): bovine growth hormone polyadenylation signal
   5398..5986    +  rep_origin     ori: high-copy-number ColE1/pMB1/pBR322/pUC origin of replication
