[The description below was written by a language model from this plasmid's Addgene catalogue record and pLannotate feature annotations shown in this document.]
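Description:
FKBP-beta2(616-951)-GFP is a mammalian expression plasmid of about 6.1 kb built on the pEGFP-N1 backbone. It is propagated in E. coli at high copy from a ColE1/pUC-type origin and also carries an f1 phage origin. A single Tn5 aminoglycoside phosphotransferase gene (NeoR/KanR) provides both selections. It is driven by a bacterial bla promoter for kanamycin resistance and by the SV40 enhancer/early promoter for G418 selection in mammalian cells, and it ends with the HSV TK polyadenylation signal. The annotation software also flagged short fragments resembling ble, SV40 large T antigen and the bGH poly(A) signal. These appear to be backbone remnants rather than functional elements.

The payload is one fusion open reading frame under the human CMV immediate-early enhancer and promoter, terminated by the SV40 poly(A) signal. From N to C terminus it encodes human FKBP12 (FKBP1A), residues 616-951 of human AP2B1 (the beta2 adaptin subunit of the AP-2 adaptor complex, long isoform, roughly 1 kb), and EGFP. The annotation tool matched the AP2B1 segment to the bovine protein entry, whereas the catalogue record gives the species as human.

According to the record, the fusion acts as a clathrin "hook" for "hot-wiring" clathrin-mediated endocytosis. FKBP is a standard chemically inducible dimerization domain that binds an FRB-tagged partner in the presence of rapamycin. This would allow the clathrin-engaging beta2 fragment to be recruited on demand to a separately expressed membrane anchor, although the record does not describe that partner construct. The EGFP tag lets the hook's relocalization be followed by fluorescence microscopy.
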