Addgene plasmid #100726: FKBP-beta2(616-951)-GFP
Purpose: To express a clathrin "hook" in mammalian cells to hot-wire endocytosis
Depositing lab: Stephen Royle. Depositing organization: University of Warwick. Publication: New tools for "hot-wiring" clathrin-mediated endocytosis with temporal and spatial precision. Wood LA, Larocque G, Clarke NI, Sarkar S, Royle SJ. J Cell Biol. 2017 Sep 27. pii: jcb.201702188. doi: 10.1083/jcb.201702188. PubMed 28954824.
Backbone
  Vector backbone: pEGFP-N1
  Vector type: Mammalian Expression
  Selectable markers: Neomycin (select with G418)
Growth in bacteria
  Bacterial resistance: Kanamycin, 50 μg/mL
  Growth temperature: 37°C
  Growth strain: DH5alpha
  Copy number: High Copy
Gene/Insert
  Gene/Insert name: AP2B1 (alt name: beta2 adaptin)
  Species: H. sapiens (human)
  Insert size (bp): 1008
  Mutation: Long isoform
  GenBank ID: BC006201 NM_001030006.1
  Entrez Gene: AP2B1 (a.k.a. ADTB2, AP105B, AP2-BETA, CLAPB1)
  Promoter: CMV
  Tag / fusion protein: FKBP (N terminal on insert); GFP (C terminal on insert)
  Cloning method: Restriction Enzyme; 5′ cloning site AgeI (unknown if destroyed); 3′ cloning site XhoI (unknown if destroyed)
  Sequencing primers: 5′ CMV Forward
Terms and licenses: Academic/Nonprofit Terms; Industry Terms: Not Available to Industry
How to cite: FKBP-beta2(616-951)-GFP was a gift from Stephen Royle (Addgene plasmid # 100726 ; http://n2t.net/addgene:100726 ; RRID:Addgene_100726)
